Addgene plasmid #27795: mCerulean N1
Depositing lab: Steven Vogel. Depositing organization: National Institute on Alcohol Abuse & Alcoholism (NIAAA). Publication: Cerulean, Venus, and VenusY67C FRET reference standards. Koushik SV, Chen H, Thaler C, Puhl HL, Vogel SS. Biophys J. 2006 Dec 15. 91(12):L99-L101. 10.1529/biophysj.106.096206 PubMed 17040988.
Backbone
  Vector backbone: pECFP N1
  Backbone manufacturer: Clontech
  Backbone size w/o insert (bp): 3984
  Vector type: Mammalian Expression
  Selectable markers: Neomycin (select with G418)
Growth in bacteria
  Bacterial resistance: Kanamycin, 50 μg/mL
  Growth temperature: 37°C
  Growth strain: DH5alpha
  Copy number: High Copy
Gene/Insert
  Gene/Insert name: mCerulean N1 (alt name: mCerulean-N1)
  Insert size (bp): 720
  Cloning method: Restriction Enzyme; 5′ cloning site NheI (not destroyed); 3′ cloning site NotI (not destroyed)
  Sequencing primers: 5′ CCAAAATCAACGGGACTTTCC; 3′ CAGGTTCAGGGGGAGGTGTGG
Terms and licenses: Academic/Nonprofit Terms; Industry Terms: Not Available to Industry
Depositor comments: This construct was created by mutagenesis of pECFP-N1. When compared with ECFP, Cerulean contains the following mutations: S72A, Y145A and H148D. This construct also contains A206K mutation to create a monomeric form of the fluorescent protein. See Addgene's sequencing results for detailed MCS and mCerulean. This plasmid is designed to clone a gene of interest upstream and in-frame to create a C-terminal mCerulean fusion protein.
How to cite: mCerulean N1 was a gift from Steven Vogel (Addgene plasmid # 27795 ; http://n2t.net/addgene:27795 ; RRID:Addgene_27795)
