[The description below was written by a language model from this plasmid's Addgene catalogue record and pLannotate feature annotations shown in this document.]
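Description:
mCerulean N1 is a mammalian expression vector built on the Clontech pECFP-N1 backbone and designed for tagging a protein of interest at its C-terminus with the monomeric cyan fluorescent protein mCerulean. It was made by mutagenesis of pECFP-N1: relative to ECFP, the fluorescent protein carries the S72A, Y145A and H148D changes that define Cerulean, plus A206K, which makes the fluorescent protein monomeric. The sequenced plasmid is 4,733 nt, consistent with the roughly 4 kb backbone plus the 720 bp fluorescent protein coding region.

Expression is driven by the human cytomegalovirus immediate early enhancer and promoter, followed by a multiple cloning site placed directly upstream of the mammalian codon-optimized mCerulean open reading frame, and terminated by an SV40 polyadenylation signal. A gene inserted into the cloning site in frame, without a stop codon, is therefore expressed as a fusion with mCerulean at its C-terminal end; without an insert the plasmid can express the fluorescent protein on its own. A single NeoR/KanR cassette serves both hosts: a bacterial bla-type promoter drives kanamycin resistance in E. coli, while the SV40 enhancer/early promoter and an HSV TK poly(A) signal allow G418 selection of stably transfected mammalian cells. Propagation relies on a high-copy pUC-type origin, and an f1 origin is also present. The short large T antigen, ble and bGH poly(A) fragments in the annotation are most likely incidental matches to flanking backbone sequence rather than functional elements.

The associated publication concerns Cerulean and Venus FRET reference standards, and the plasmid is suited to live-cell localization imaging and to use of mCerulean fusions as FRET donors.
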