Features (pLannotate 1.2.2; 14 found; start..end, strand, type, name):
     61..364     +  enhancer       CMV enhancer: human cytomegalovirus immediate early enhancer
    365..568     +  promoter       CMV promoter: human cytomegalovirus (CMV) immediate early promoter
    591..671     +  misc_feature   MCS: multiple cloning site
    679..1398    +  CDS            mCerulean: enhanced monomeric variant of CFP (Rizzo et al., 2004) mammalian codon-optimized
   1415..1498    +  CDS            large T antigen (fragment): large T antigen from SV40 (simian virus 40)
   1521..1642    +  polyA_signal   SV40 poly(A) signal: SV40 polyadenylation signal
   1676..2104    -  rep_origin     f1 ori (sequence partly withheld): f1 bacteriophage origin of replication; arrow indicates direction of (+) strand synthesis
   2131..2235    +  promoter       AmpR promoter: bla
   2237..2594    +  promoter       SV40 promoter: SV40 enhancer and early promoter
   2629..3423    +  CDS            NeoR/KanR: aminoglycoside phosphotransferase from Tn5; aph(3')-II (or nptII); confers resistance to neomycin, kanamycin, and G418 (Geneticin®)
   3444..3596    +  CDS            ble (fragment): BLE_KLEPN - Experimental evidence at protein level: Swiss-Prot protein existence level 1. Binding protein with a strong affinity to the bleomycin family of antibiotics. Binds to CL990; an antimitotic-antibiotic compound. From Klebsiella pneumoniae.
   3655..3702    +  polyA_signal   HSV TK poly(A) signal: herpes simplex virus thymidine kinase polyadenylation signal (Cole and Stacy, 1985)
   3793..3809    -  polyA_signal   bGH poly(A) signal (fragment): bovine growth hormone polyadenylation signal
   4031..4619    +  rep_origin     ori: high-copy-number ColE1/pMB1/pBR322/pUC origin of replication
>Addgene plasmid #27795 | mCerulean N1 | addgene full sequence | sequence record 209087 | Addgene NGS Result
TAGTTATTAATAGTAATCAATTACGGGGTCATTAGTTCATAGCCCATATATGGAGTTCCGCGTTACATAA
CTTACGGTAAATGGCCCGCCTGGCTGACCGCCCAACGACCCCCGCCCATTGACGTCAATAATGACGTATG
TTCCCATAGTAACGCCAATAGGGACTTTCCATTGACGTCAATGGGTGGAGTATTTACGGTAAACTGCCCA
CTTGGCAGTACATCAAGTGTATCATATGCCAAGTACGCCCCCTATTGACGTCAATGACGGTAAATGGCCC
GCCTGGCATTATGCCCAGTACATGACCTTATGGGACTTTCCTACTTGGCAGTACATCTACGTATTAGTCA
TCGCTATTACCATGGTGATGCGGTTTTGGCAGTACATCAATGGGCGTGGATAGCGGTTTGACTCACGGGG
ATTTCCAAGTCTCCACCCCATTGACGTCAATGGGAGTTTGTTTTGGCACCAAAATCAACGGGACTTTCCA
AAATGTCGTAACAACTCCGCCCCATTGACGCAAATGGGCGGTAGGCGTGTACGGTGGGAGGTCTATATAA
GCAGAGCTGGTTTAGTGAACCGTCAGATCCGCTAGCGCTACCGGACTCAGATCTCGAGCTCAAGCTTCGA
ATTCTGCAGTCGACGGTACCGCGGGCCCGGGATCCACCGGTCGCCACCATGGTGAGCAAGGGCGAGGAGC
TGTTCACCGGGGTGGTGCCCATCCTGGTCGAGCTGGACGGCGACGTAAACGGCCACAAGTTCAGCGTGTC
CGGCGAGGGCGAGGGCGATGCCACCTACGGCAAGCTGACCCTGAAGTTCATCTGCACCACCGGCAAGCTG
CCCGTGCCCTGGCCCACCCTCGTGACCACCCTGACCTGGGGCGTGCAGTGCTTCGCCCGCTACCCCGACC
ACATGAAGCAGCACGACTTCTTCAAGTCCGCCATGCCCGAAGGCTACGTCCAGGAGCGCACCATCTTCTT
CAAGGACGACGGCAACTACAAGACCCGCGCCGAGGTGAAGTTCGAGGGCGACACCCTGGTGAACCGCATC
GAGCTGAAGGGCATCGACTTCAAGGAGGACGGCAACATCCTGGGGCACAAGCTGGAGTACAACGCCATCA
GCGACAACGTCTATATCACCGCCGACAAGCAGAAGAACGGCATCAAGGCCAACTTCAAGATCCGCCACAA
CATCGAGGACGGCAGCGTGCAGCTCGCCGACCACTACCAGCAGAACACCCCCATCGGCGACGGCCCCGTG
CTGCTGCCCGACAACCACTACCTGAGCACCCAGTCCAAGCTGAGCAAAGACCCCAACGAGAAGCGCGATC
ACATGGTCCTGCTGGAGTTCGTGACCGCCGCCGGGATCACTCTCGGCATGGACGAGCTGTACAAGTAAAG
CGGCCGCGACTCTAGATCATAATCAGCCATACCACATTTGTAGAGGTTTTACTTGCTTTAAAAAACCTCC
CACACCTCCCCCTGAACCTGAAACATAAAATGAATGCAATTGTTGTTGTTAACTTGTTTATTGCAGCTTA
TAATGGTTACAAATAAAGCAATAGCATCACAAATTTCACAAATAAAGCATTTTTTTCACTGCATTCTAGT
TGTGGTTTGTCCAAACTCATCAATGTATCTTAAGGCGTAAATTGTAAGCGTTAATATTTTGTTAAAATTC
GCGTTAAATTTTTGTTAAATCAGCTCATTTTTTAACCAATAGGCCGAAATCGGCAAAATCCCTTATAAAT
CAAAAGAATAGACCGAGATAGGGT
[37 nt withheld, positions 1775-1811]
AAAGAACGTGGACTCCAACGTCAAAGG
[49 nt withheld, positions 1839-1887]
T
[91 nt withheld, positions 1889-1979]
G
[124 nt withheld, positions 1981-2104]
CAGGTGGCACTTTTCGGGGAAATGTGCGCGGAACCCCTATTTGTTTATTTTTCTAAATACATTCAAATAT
GTATCCGCTCATGAGACAATAACCCTGATAAATGCTTCAATAATATTGAAAAAGGAAGAGTCCTGAGGCG
GAAAGAACCAGCTGTGGAATGTGTGTCAGTTAGGGTGTGGAAAGTCCCCAGGCTCCCCAGCAGGCAGAAG
TATGCAAAGCATGCATCTCAATTAGTCAGCAACCAGGTGTGGAAAGTCCCCAGGCTCCCCAGCAGGCAGA
AGTATGCAAAGCATGCATCTCAATTAGTCAGCAACCATAGTCCCGCCCCTAACTCCGCCCATCCCGCCCC
TAACTCCGCCCAGTTCCGCCCATTCTCCGCCCCATGGCTGACTAATTTTTTTTATTTATGCAGAGGCCGA
GGCCGCCTCGGCCTCTGAGCTATTCCAGAAGTAGTGAGGAGGCTTTTTTGGAGGCCTAGGCTTTTGCAAA
GATCGATCAAGAGACAGGATGAGGATCGTTTCGCATGATTGAACAAGATGGATTGCACGCAGGTTCTCCG
GCCGCTTGGGTGGAGAGGCTATTCGGCTATGACTGGGCACAACAGACAATCGGCTGCTCTGATGCCGCCG
TGTTCCGGCTGTCAGCGCAGGGGCGCCCGGTTCTTTTTGTCAAGACCGACCTGTCCGGTGCCCTGAATGA
ACTGCAAGACGAGGCAGCGCGGCTATCGTGGCTGGCCACGACGGGCGTTCCTTGCGCAGCTGTGCTCGAC
GTTGTCACTGAAGCGGGAAGGGACTGGCTGCTATTGGGCGAAGTGCCGGGGCAGGATCTCCTGTCATCTC
ACCTTGCTCCTGCCGAGAAAGTATCCATCATGGCTGATGCAATGCGGCGGCTGCATACGCTTGATCCGGC
TACCTGCCCATTCGACCACCAAGCGAAACATCGCATCGAGCGAGCACGTACTCGGATGGAAGCCGGTCTT
GTCGATCAGGATGATCTGGACGAAGAGCATCAGGGGCTCGCGCCAGCCGAACTGTTCGCCAGGCTCAAGG
CGAGCATGCCCGACGGCGAGGATCTCGTCGTGACCCATGGCGATGCCTGCTTGCCGAATATCATGGTGGA
AAATGGCCGCTTTTCTGGATTCATCGACTGTGGCCGGCTGGGTGTGGCGGACCGCTATCAGGACATAGCG
TTGGCTACCCGTGATATTGCTGAAGAGCTTGGCGGCGAATGGGCTGACCGCTTCCTCGTGCTTTACGGTA
TCGCCGCTCCCGATTCGCAGCGCATCGCCTTCTATCGCCTTCTTGACGAGTTCTTCTGAGCGGGACTCTG
GGGTTCGAAATGACCGACCAAGCGACGCCCAACCTGCCATCACGAGATTTCGATTCCACCGCCGCCTTCT
ATGAAAGGTTGGGCTTCGGAATCGTTTTCCGGGACGCCGGCTGGATGATCCTCCAGCGCGGGGATCTCAT
GCTGGAGTTCTTCGCCCACCCTAGGGGGAGGCTAACTGAAACACGGAAGGAGACAATACCGGAAGGAACC
CGCGCTATGACGGCAATAAAAAGACAGAATAAAACGCACGGTGTTGGGTCGTTTGTTCATAAACGCGGGG
TTCGGTCCCAGGGCTGGCACTCTGTCGATACCCCACCGAGACCCCATTGGGGCCAATACGCCCGCGTTTC
TTCCTTTTCCCCACCCCACCCCCCAAGTTCGGGTGAAGGCCCAGGGCTCGCAGCCAACGTCGGGGCGGCA
GGCCCTGCCATAGCCTCAGGTTACTCATATATACTTTAGATTGATTTAAAACTTCATTTTTAATTTAAAA
GGATCTAGGTGAAGATCCTTTTTGATAATCTCATGACCAAAATCCCTTAACGTGAGTTTTCGTTCCACTG
AGCGTCAGACCCCGTAGAAAAGATCAAAGGATCTTCTTGAGATCCTTTTTTTCTGCGCGTAATCTGCTGC
TTGCAAACAAAAAAACCACCGCTACCAGCGGTGGTTTGTTTGCCGGATCAAGAGCTACCAACTCTTTTTC
CGAAGGTAACTGGCTTCAGCAGAGCGCAGATACCAAATACTGTTCTTCTAGTGTAGCCGTAGTTAGGCCA
CCACTTCAAGAACTCTGTAGCACCGCCTACATACCTCGCTCTGCTAATCCTGTTACCAGTGGCTGCTGCC
AGTGGCGATAAGTCGTGTCTTACCGGGTTGGACTCAAGACGATAGTTACCGGATAAGGCGCAGCGGTCGG
GCTGAACGGGGGGTTCGTGCACACAGCCCAGCTTGGAGCGAACGACCTACACCGAACTGAGATACCTACA
GCGTGAGCTATGAGAAAGCGCCACGCTTCCCGAAGGGAGAAAGGCGGACAGGTATCCGGTAAGCGGCAGG
GTCGGAACAGGAGAGCGCACGAGGGAGCTTCCAGGGGGAAACGCCTGGTATCTTTATAGTCCTGTCGGGT
TTCGCCACCTCTGACTTGAGCGTCGATTTTTGTGATGCTCGTCAGGGGGGCGGAGCCTATGGAAAAACGC
CAGCAACGCGGCCTTTTTACGGTTCCTGGCCTTTTGCTGGCCTTTTGCTCACATGTTCTTTCCTGCGTTA
TCCCCTGATTCTGTGGATAACCGTATTACCGCCATGCAT
