>Addgene plasmid #27795 | mCerulean N1 | addgene partial sequence | sequence record 86303 | CMV-F 5'-CGCAAATGGGCGGTAGGCGTG-3'
AGCAGAGCTGGTTTAGTGAACCGTCAGATCCGCTAGCGCTACCGGACTCAGATCTCGAGCTCAAGCTTCG
AATTCTGCAGTCGACGGTACCGCGGGCCCGGGATCCACCGGTCGCCACCATGGTGAGCAAGGGCGAGGAG
CTGTTCACCGGGGTGGTGCCCATCCTGGTCGAGCTGGACGGCGACGTAAACGGCCACAAGTTCAGCGTGT
CCGGCGAGGGCGAGGGCGATGCCACCTACGGCAAGCTGACCCTGAAGTTCATCTGCACCACCGGCAAGCT
GCCCGTGCCCTGGCCCACCCTCGTGACCACCCTGACCTGGGGCGTGCAGTGCTTCGCCCGCTACCCCGAC
CACATGAAGCAGCACGACTTCTTCAAGTCCGCCATGCCCGAAGGCTACGTCCAGGAGCGCACCATCTTCT
TCAAGGACGACGGCAACTACAAGACCCGCGCCGAGGTGAAGTTCGAGGGCGACACCCTGGTGAACCGCAT
CGAGCTGAAGGGCATCGACTTCAAGGAGGACGGCAACATCCTGGGGCACAAGCTGGAGTACAACGCCATC
AGCGACAACGTCTATATCACCGCCGACAAGCAGAAGAACGGCATCAAGGCCAACTTCAAGATCCGCCACA
ACATCGAGGACGGCAGCGTGCAGCTCGCCGACCACTACCAGCAGAACACCCCCATCGGCGACGGCCCCGT
GCTGCTGCCCGACAACCACTACCTGAGCACCCAGTCCAAGCTGAGCAAAGACCCCAACGAGAAGCGCGAT
CACATGGTCCTGCTGGAGTTCGTGACCGCCGCCGGGATCACTCTCGGCATGGACGAGCTGTACAAGTAAA
GCGGCCGCGACTCTAGATCATAATCAGCCATACCACATTTGTAGAGGTTTTACTTGCTTTAAAAAACCTC
CCACACCTCCCCCTGAACCTGAAACATAAA
